>Addgene plasmid #139645 | pS241 | addgene full sequence | sequence record 274392 | Addgene NGS Result
TTCCTGGCCTTTTGCTGGCCTTTTGCTCACATGTTCTTTCCTGCGTTATCCCCTGATTCTGTGGATAACC
GTATTACCGCCTTTGAGTGAGCTGATACCGCTCGCCGCAGCCGAACGACCGAGCGCAGCGAGTCAGTGAG
CGAGGAAGCGGAAGAGCGCCCAATACGCAAACCGCCTCTCCCCGCGCGTTGGCCGATTCATTAATGCAGC
TGGCACGACAGGTTTCCCGACTGGAAAGCGGGCAGTGAGCGCAACGCAATTAATGTGAGTTAGCTCACTC
ATTAGGCACCCCAGGCTTTACACTTTATGCTTCCGGCTCGTATGTTGTGTGGAATTGTGAGCGGATAACA
ATTTCACACAGGAAACAGCTATGACCATGATTACGCCAAGCTTAAGGTGCACGGCCCACGTGGCCACTAG
TATGCTCTGCGAAATCGAATGCCGCGCTTTGAGCACGGCACACACGAGGCTCATCCACGACTTTGAACCA
CGTGACGCATTGACTTATTTAGAAGGCAAAAACATTTTCACAGAAGATCATTCTGAACTTATCAGTAAAA
TGTCAACTCGCCTCGAGAGGATCGCCAATTTTCTTCGAATCTATCGACGTCAAGCTTCTGAACTTGGACC
ACTCATCGACTTTTTCAACTACAACAATCAAAGTCACCTTGCTGATTTCCTCGAAGACTACATCGATTTT
GCGATAAATGAGCCAGATCTACTTCGTCCAGTAGTGATTGCTCCACAATTTTCCCGACAAATGCTCGATA
GGAAACTATTGCTTGGGAATGTTCCAAAACAAATGACATGCTATATTCGAGAGTATCACGTGGATCGAGT
GATCAAAAAGCTCGACGAGATGTGTGATTTAGACTCCTTTTTTCTGTTTCTACACGGCCGAGCTGGATCC
GGAAAATCAGTAATTGCATCACAAGCTCTTTCGAAATCTGACCAACTTATTGGAATAAATTATGATTCAA
TCGTTTGGCTCAAAGATAGTGGAACAGCTCCAAAATCTACATTCGATTTATTTACGGATATTTTGCTGAT
GCTAAAACGAGCCCGTGTTGTGAGCGACACGGATGACTCGCATTCGATCACCGACTTCATTAACCGTGTT
CTTTCAAGAAGCGAAGACGATCTTCTCAATTTCCCATCGGTGGAGCATGTCACGTCAGTTGTACTCAAAA
GGATGATCTGCAACGCACTCATTGATCGTCCAAATACTTTATTCGTATTTGATGACGTAGTTCAAGAAGA
AACAATTCGTTGGGCTCAGGAGCTACGTCTTCGATGTCTTGTAACTACTCGTGACGTGGAAATATCAAAT
GCTGCTTCTCAAACATGCGAATTCATTGAAGTGACATCATTGGAAATCGATGAATGTTATGATTTTCTAG
AAGCTTATGGAATGCCGATGCCTGTTGGAGAAAAAGAAGAAGATGTGCTTAATAAAACAATCGAACTAAG
CAGTGGAAATCCAGCAACGCTTATGATGTTTTTCAAGTCTTGTGAACCGAAAACATTTGAAAAAATGGCA
CAGCTTAATAACAAATTGGAAAGTCGAGGATTAGTCGGTGTTGAATGTATCACCCCTTACTCGTACAAGT
CACTCGCAATGGCTCTTCAAAGATGTGTTGAAGTTTTGTCAGATGAGGATCGAAGTGCTCTTGCTTTCGC
AGTTGTGATGCCTCCTGGAGTTGATATACCCGTCAAGCTATGGTCATGTGTTATTCCAGTTGATATTTGT
TCAAATGAAGAAGAACAATTGGATGATGAAGTTGCGGATCGGTTGAAAAGACTCAGCAAACGTGGAGCTC
TTCTCAGTGGAAAACGAATGCCCGTTTTGACATTCAAAATTGATCATATTATCCATATGTTCTTGAAACA
CGTCGTTGATGCACAAACTATCGCCAATGGAATCTCAATTCTCGAGCAGCGTCTTCTTGAAATAGGAAAC
AATAATGTATCAGTACCGGAGCGACATATACCATCACATTTCCAAAAATTCCGTCGTTCATCAGCCAGTG
AGATGTATCCAAAAACTACAGAAGAAACTGTGATCCGTCCTGAAGACTTCCCAAAGTTCATGCAATTGCA
CCAGAAATTCTATGACTCCCTCAAAAATTTTGCATGCTGTTAAAACCTATCGTGTACAATATTGCCTGTA
TATTCCCCTCGAAATACGTTTATACTTTTTCGCACGAGTTTTCTCATTTTTTCATTTGTACTTGTTTTAT
TTCTCTCCAAAATTTCAGATCCATATATAGGGCCCGGGTTATAATTACCTCAGGTCGACGTCCCATGGCC
ATTCGAATTCACTGGCCGTCGTTTTACAACGTCGTGACTGGGAAAACCCTGGCGTTACCCAACTTAATCG
CCTTGCAGCACATCCCCCTTTCGCCAGCTGGCGTAATAGCGAAGAGGCCCGCACCGATCGCCCTTCCCAA
CAGTTGCGCAGCCTGAATGGCGAATGGCGCCTGATGCGGTATTTTCTCCTTACGCATCTGTGCGGTATTT
CACACCGCATA
[95 nt withheld, positions 2532-2626]
T
[46 nt withheld, positions 2628-2673]
C
[141 nt withheld, positions 2675-2815]
CCTTTGACGTTGGAGTCCACGTTCTTT
[37 nt withheld, positions 2843-2879]
ACTCTATCTCGGGCTATTCTTTTGATTTATAAGGGATTTTGCCGATTTCGGTCTATTGGTTAAAAAATGA
GCTGATTTAACAAAAATTTAACGCGAATTTTAACAAAATATTAACGTTTACAATTTTATGGTGCACTCTC
AGTACAATCTGCTCTGATGCCGCATAGTTAAGCCAGCCCCGACACCCGCCAACACCCGCTGACGCGCCCT
GACGGGCTTGTCTGCTCCCGGCATCCGCTTACAGACAAGCTGTGACCGTCTCCGGGAGCTGCATGTGTCA
GAGGTTTTCACCGTCATCACCGAAACGCGCGAGACGAAAGGGCCTCGTGATACGCCTATTTTTATAGGTT
AATGTCATGATAATAATGGTTTCTTAGACGTCAGGTGGCACTTTTCGGGGAAATGTGCGCGGAACCCCTA
TTTGTTTATTTTTCTAAATACATTCAAATATGTATCCGCTCATGAGACAATAACCCTGATAAATGCTTCA
ATAATATTGAAAAAGGAAGAGTATGAGTATTCAACATTTCCGTGTCGCCCTTATTCCCTTTTTTGCGGCA
TTTTGCCTTCCTGTTTTTGCTCACCCAGAAACGCTGGTGAAAGTAAAAGATGCTGAAGATCAGTTGGGTG
CACGAGTGGGTTACATCGAACTGGATCTCAACAGCGGTAAGATCCTTGAGAGTTTTCGCCCCGAAGAACG
TTTTCCAATGATGAGCACTTTTAAAGTTCTGCTATGTGGCGCGGTATTATCCCGTATTGACGCCGGGCAA
GAGCAACTCGGTCGCCGCATACACTATTCTCAGAATGACTTGGTTGAGTACTCACCAGTCACAGAAAAGC
ATCTTACGGATGGCATGACAGTAAGAGAATTATGCAGTGCTGCCATAACCATGAGTGATAACACTGCGGC
CAACTTACTTCTGACAACGATCGGAGGACCGAAGGAGCTAACCGCTTTTTTGCACAACATGGGGGATCAT
GTAACTCGCCTTGATCGTTGGGAACCGGAGCTGAATGAAGCCATACCAAACGACGAGCGTGACACCACGA
TGCCTGTAGCAATGGCAACAACGTTGCGCAAACTATTAACTGGCGAACTACTTACTCTAGCTTCCCGGCA
ACAATTAATAGACTGGATGGAGGCGGATAAAGTTGCAGGACCACTTCTGCGCTCGGCCCTTCCGGCTGGC
TGGTTTATTGCTGATAAATCTGGAGCCGGTGAGCGTGGGTCTCGCGGTATCATTGCAGCACTGGGGCCAG
ATGGTAAGCCCTCCCGTATCGTAGTTATCTACACGACGGGGAGTCAGGCAACTATGGATGAACGAAATAG
ACAGATCGCTGAGATAGGTGCCTCACTGATTAAGCATTGGTAACTGTCAGACCAAGTTTACTCATATATA
CTTTAGATTGATTTAAAACTTCATTTTTAATTTAAAAGGATCTAGGTGAAGATCCTTTTTGATAATCTCA
TGACCAAAATCCCTTAACGTGAGTTTTCGTTCCACTGAGCGTCAGACCCCGTAGAAAAGATCAAAGGATC
TTCTTGAGATCCTTTTTTTCTGCGCGTAATCTGCTGCTTGCAAACAAAAAAACCACCGCTACCAGCGGTG
GTTTGTTTGCCGGATCAAGAGCTACCAACTCTTTTTCCGAAGGTAACTGGCTTCAGCAGAGCGCAGATAC
CAAATACTGTTCTTCTAGTGTAGCCGTAGTTAGGCCACCACTTCAAGAACTCTGTAGCACCGCCTACATA
CCTCGCTCTGCTAATCCTGTTACCAGTGGCTGCTGCCAGTGGCGATAAGTCGTGTCTTACCGGGTTGGAC
TCAAGACGATAGTTACCGGATAAGGCGCAGCGGTCGGGCTGAACGGGGGGTTCGTGCACACAGCCCAGCT
TGGAGCGAACGACCTACACCGAACTGAGATACCTACAGCGTGAGCTATGAGAAAGCGCCACGCTTCCCGA
AGGGAGAAAGGCGGACAGGTATCCGGTAAGCGGCAGGGTCGGAACAGGAGAGCGCACGAGGGAGCTTCCA
GGGGGAAACGCCTGGTATCTTTATAGTCCTGTCGGGTTTCGCCACCTCTGACTTGAGCGTCGATTTTTGT
GATGCTCGTCAGGGGGGCGGAGCCTATGGAAAAACGCCAGCAACGCGGCCTTTTTACGG
Features (pLannotate 1.2.2; 14 found; start..end, strand, type, name):
     21..154     +  rep_origin     RSF ori (fragment): Plasmids containing the RSF 1030 origin of replication can be propagated in E. coli cells that contain additional plasmids with compatible origins.
    156..248     +  CDS            lacI (fragment): lac repressor; lacI; The lac repressor binds to the lac operator to inhibit transcription in E. coli. This inhibition can be relieved by adding lactose or isopropyl-β-D-thiogalactopyranoside (IPTG).
    261..282     +  protein_bind   CAP binding site: CAP binding activates transcription in the presence of cAMP. E. coli catabolite activator protein
    297..327     +  promoter       lac promoter: promoter for the E. coli lac operon
    335..351     +  protein_bind   lac operator: The lac repressor binds to the lac operator to inhibit transcription in E. coli. This inhibition can be relieved by adding lactose or isopropyl-β-D-thiogalactopyranoside (IPTG). lac repressor encoded by lacI
    422..2140    +  CDS            ced-4: CED4_CAEEL - Experimental evidence at protein level: Swiss-Prot protein existence level 1. [Isoform b]: Prevents programmed cell death. From Caenorhabditis elegans.
   2317..2474    +  CDS            lacZα (fragment): LacZα fragment of β-galactosidase; lacZ fragment
   2480..2531    -  misc_feature   bom (fragment): basis of mobility region from pBR322
   2550..3005    +  rep_origin     f1 ori (sequence partly withheld): f1 bacteriophage origin of replication; arrow indicates direction of (+) strand synthesis
   3006..3055    -  misc_feature   bom (fragment): basis of mobility region from pBR322
   3157..3192    -  CDS            rop (fragment): Rop protein, which maintains plasmids at low copy number; rop
   3287..3391    +  promoter       AmpR promoter: bla
   3392..4252    +  CDS            AmpR: β-lactamase; bla; confers resistance to ampicillin, carbenicillin, and related antibiotics
   4423..5011    +  rep_origin     ori: high-copy-number ColE1/pMB1/pBR322/pUC origin of replication
