[The description below was written by a language model from this plasmid's Addgene catalogue record and pLannotate feature annotations shown in this document.]
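Description:
pS241 is a bacterial cloning plasmid built on the pSL1190 backbone that carries a full-length cDNA for ced-4L, the longer alternatively spliced product of the Caenorhabditis elegans cell death gene ced-4. It is propagated in E. coli through a high-copy ColE1/pUC-type origin and selected with ampicillin via the β-lactamase (AmpR) gene and its own promoter. An f1 bacteriophage origin is also present, which allows production of single-stranded DNA. The short annotated fragments of RSF ori, lacI, bom and rop are best read as backbone remnants rather than functional elements.

The insert was cloned between the SmaI and SpeI sites of the polylinker, within the lacZα region. The ced-4 coding sequence therefore sits downstream of the CAP binding site, lac promoter and lac operator and in the same orientation as them, with a residual lacZα fragment following it; the record does not say whether expression from the lac promoter was intended. M13 forward and reverse primer sites flank the insert for sequencing. The annotation matches the coding sequence to CED-4 and notes that isoform b prevents programmed cell death, consistent with the associated publication's description of an alternatively spliced ced-4 RNA encoding a cell death inhibitor. The catalogue notes two additional residues, K212 and R213, relative to the NCBI reference protein.

The listed insert size (1650 bp) and total size (5072 bp) differ slightly from the annotated coding feature (about 1.7 kb) and the sequenced record (5,038 nt). The plasmid serves mainly as a source of ced-4L cDNA for subcloning and studies of cell death regulation.
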