Addgene plasmid #139645: pS241
Purpose: full length ced-4L cDNA
Depositing lab: Robert Horvitz. Depositing organization: Massachusetts Institute of Technology. Publication: An alternatively spliced C. elegans ced-4 RNA encodes a novel cell death inhibitor. Shaham S, Horvitz HR. Cell. 1996 Jul 26;86(2):201-8. doi: 10.1016/s0092-8674(00)80092-6. PubMed 8706125.
Backbone
  Vector backbone: pSL1190
  Backbone size w/o insert (bp): 3422
  Total vector size (bp): 5072
  Vector type: Bacterial Expression ; Cloning vector
Growth in bacteria
  Bacterial resistance: Ampicillin, 100 μg/mL
  Growth temperature: 37°C
  Growth strain: DH5alpha
  Copy number: Unknown
Gene/Insert
  Gene/Insert name: ced-4
  Species: C. elegans (nematode)
  Insert size (bp): 1650
  Mutation: addition of K212 and R213 compared to NCBI reference: NP_001021203.1
  GenBank ID: NM_001026031.2
  Entrez Gene: ced-4 (a.k.a. CELE_C35D10.9)
  Cloning method: Restriction Enzyme; 5′ cloning site Sma I (unknown if destroyed); 3′ cloning site Spe I (unknown if destroyed)
  Sequencing primers: 5′ M13 Fw; 3′ M13 Rev
Terms and licenses: Academic/Nonprofit Terms; Industry Terms: Not Available to Industry
How to cite: pS241 was a gift from Robert Horvitz (Addgene plasmid # 139645 ; http://n2t.net/addgene:139645 ; RRID:Addgene_139645)
